Addgene plasmid #193385: pNC-Cam2304-35S
Purpose: (Empty Backbone) Nimble cloning-compatible vector for plant ectopic expression
Depositing lab: Pu Yan. Depositing organization: Chinese Academy of Tropical Agricultural Sciences. Publication: A Nimble Cloning-compatible vector system for high-throughput gene functional analysis in plants. Yan P, Tuo D, Shen W, Deng H, Zhou P, Gao X. Plant Commun. 2023 Mar 13;4(2):100471. doi: 10.1016/j.xplc.2022.100471. Epub 2022 Nov 9. PubMed 36352791.
Backbone
  Vector backbone: pCambia2304
  Vector type: Plant Expression
Growth in bacteria
  Bacterial resistance: Kanamycin, 50 μg/mL
  Growth temperature: 37°C
  Growth strain: ccdB Survival
  Copy number: High Copy
Gene/Insert
  Gene/Insert name: None
Terms and licenses: Academic/Nonprofit Terms; Industry Terms: Not Available to Industry
Depositor comments: NC frame
How to cite: pNC-Cam2304-35S was a gift from Pu Yan (Addgene plasmid # 193385 ; http://n2t.net/addgene:193385 ; RRID:Addgene_193385)
