[The description below was written by a language model from this plasmid's Addgene catalogue record and pLannotate feature annotations shown in this document.]
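Description:
pNC-Cam2304-35S is an empty plant expression backbone derived from pCambia2304 and adapted for Nimble Cloning, intended for ectopic expression of a gene of interest in plants. It is a binary T-DNA vector. The pVS1 oriV, together with the RepA replication and StaA stability genes, supports maintenance in Agrobacterium. A high-copy ColE1/pBR322-type origin with the bom mobilisation region supports propagation in E. coli. Bacterial selection is by kanamycin through an aphA-3-type KanR gene located outside the T-DNA borders.

Between the nopaline-type left and right border repeats lie two plant cassettes. Next to the left border, an enhanced CaMV 35S promoter with a duplicated enhancer drives an nptII (NeoR/KanR) coding sequence ending in the CaMV poly(A) signal, which provides kanamycin-type selection of transformed plant tissue. The expression cassette consists of a CaMV 35S promoter followed, across the origin of the circular map, by a cat promoter-driven ccdB gene and then the NOS terminator next to the right border. This ccdB segment corresponds to the "NC frame" noted by the depositor. ccdB encodes a toxin lethal to ordinary E. coli strains, so it acts as a counter-selectable placeholder, presumably replaced by the incoming insert so that the gene sits between the 35S promoter and the NOS terminator. This explains why the empty vector is propagated in a ccdB-tolerant strain.

Remnants of the pUC lac region (lac promoter and operator, MCS, lacZα fragment) persist upstream of the 35S promoter. The record lists no insert, and no epitope tag or reporter fusion is annotated in the expression cassette. The short SBP, rop and lacI hits appear to be incidental backbone matches.
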