Features (pLannotate 1.2.2; 24 found; start..end, strand, type, name):
    181..283     +  promoter       cat promoter: promoter of the E. coli cat gene encoding chloramphenicol acetyltransferase
    314..616     +  CDS            ccdB: CCDB_ECOLI - Also known as G, letB, letD. Experimental evidence at protein level: Swiss-Prot protein existence level 1. Toxic component of a type II toxin-antitoxin (TA) system, functioning in plasmid maintainence. Responsible for the post- segregational killing (PSK) of plasmid-free cells, also referred to as a plasmid addiction system. Half-life of over 2 hours. Cell killing by CcdB is accompanied by filamentation, defects in chromosome and plasmid segregation, defects in cell division, formation of anucleate cells, decreased DNA synthesis and plasmid loss. Interferes with the activity of DN
    707..959     +  terminator     NOS terminator: nopaline synthase terminator and poly(A) signal
    981..1005    +  misc_feature   RB T-DNA repeat: right border repeat from nopaline C58 T-DNA
   1345..1746    +  CDS            Y4CG_SINFN (fragment): Protein inferred from homology: Swiss-Prot protein existence level 3. From Sinorhizobium fredii (strain NBRC 101917 / NGR234).
   2162..2178    +  CDS            SBP (fragment): streptavidin-binding peptide selected from a peptide library; binds streptavidin with nanomolar affinity (Keefe et al., 2001)
   2306..2935    +  CDS            pVS1 StaA: stability protein from the Pseudomonas plasmid pVS1 (Heeb et al., 2000)
   3364..4437    +  CDS            pVS1 RepA: replication protein from the Pseudomonas plasmid pVS1 (Heeb et al., 2000)
   4503..4697    +  rep_origin     pVS1 oriV: origin of replication for the Pseudomonas plasmid pVS1 (Heeb et al., 2000)
   4900..4939    +  CDS            rop (fragment): Rop protein, which maintains plasmids at low copy number; rop
   5041..5181    +  misc_feature   bom: basis of mobility region from pBR322
   5367..5955    -  rep_origin     ori: high-copy-number ColE1/pMB1/pBR322/pUC origin of replication
   6042..6836    -  CDS            KanR: aminoglycoside phosphotransferase; aphA-3; confers resistance to kanamycin
   7261..7285    +  misc_feature   LB T-DNA repeat: left border repeat from nopaline C58 T-DNA
   7363..7537    -  polyA_signal   CaMV poly(A) signal: cauliflower mosaic virus polyadenylation signal
   7594..8386    -  CDS            NeoR/KanR (fragment): aminoglycoside phosphotransferase from Tn5; aph(3')-II (or nptII); confers resistance to neomycin, kanamycin, and G418 (Geneticin®)
   8454..9130    -  promoter       CaMV 35S promoter (enhanced): cauliflower mosaic virus 35S promoter with a duplicated enhancer region
   9220..9308    +  CDS            lacI (fragment): lac repressor; lacI; The lac repressor binds to the lac operator to inhibit transcription in E. coli. This inhibition can be relieved by adding lactose or isopropyl-β-D-thiogalactopyranoside (IPTG).
   9321..9342    +  protein_bind   CAP binding site: CAP binding activates transcription in the presence of cAMP. E. coli catabolite activator protein
   9357..9387    +  promoter       lac promoter: promoter for the E. coli lac operon
   9395..9411    +  protein_bind   lac operator: The lac repressor binds to the lac operator to inhibit transcription in E. coli. This inhibition can be relieved by adding lactose or isopropyl-β-D-thiogalactopyranoside (IPTG). lac repressor encoded by lacI
   9444..9500    +  misc_feature   MCS: pUC18/19 multiple cloning site
   9503..9657    +  CDS            lacZα (fragment): LacZα fragment of β-galactosidase; lacZ fragment
   9897..10238   +  promoter       CaMV 35S promoter: strong constitutive promoter from cauliflower mosaic virus
>Addgene plasmid #193385 | pNC-Cam2304-35S | addgene full sequence | sequence record 408837 | Addgene NGS Result
AGTGGTCTCTGTCCAGTCCTGGCCTCGTCGGCCATTCTCGACTAAGTTGGCAGCATCACCCGACGCACTT
TGCGCCGAATAAATACCTGTGACGGAAGATCACTTCGCAGAATAAATAAATCCTGGTGTCCCTGTTGATA
CCGGGAAGCCCTGGGCCAACTTTTGGCGAAAATGAGACGTTGATCGGCACGTAAGAGGTTCCAACTTTCA
CCATAATGAAATAAGATCACTACCGGGCGTATTTTTTGAGTTATCGAGATTTTCAGGAGCTAAGGAAGCT
AAACTTTTGCTGACGAGAACAGGGACTGGTGAAATGCAGTTTAAGGTTTACACCTATAAAAGAGAGAGCC
GTTATCGTCTGTTTGTGGATGTACAGAGTGATATTATTGACACGCCTGGGCGACGGATGGTGATCCCCCT
GGCCAGTGCACGTCTGCTGTCAGATAAAGTCTCCCGTGAACTTTACCCGGTGGTGCATATCGGGGATGAA
AGCTGGCGCATGATGACCACCGATATGGCCAGTGTGCCGGTATCCGTTATCGGGGAAGAAGTGGCTGATC
TCAGCCACCGCGAAAATGACATCAAAAACGCCATTAACCTGATGTTCTGGGGAATATAAATGTCAGGCTC
CCTTATACACAGGGCCAGTCTGGCCACTTGTGGTCTGCTGAGACCGTGTGAATTGGTGACCAGCTCGAAT
TTCCCCGATCGTTCAAACATTTGGCAATAAAGTTTCTTAAGATTGAATCCTGTTGCCGGTCTTGCGATGA
TTATCATATAATTTCTGTTGAATTACGTTAAGCATGTAATAATTAACATGTAATGCATGACGTTATTTAT
GAGATGGGTTTTTATGATTAGAGTCCCGCAATTATACATTTAATACGCGATAGAAAACAAAATATAGCGC
GCAAACTAGGATAAATTATCGCGCGCGGTGTCATCTATGTTACTAGATCGGGAATTAAACTATCAGTGTT
TGACAGGATATATTGGCGGGTAAACCTAAGAGAAAAGAGCGTTTATTAGAATAATCGGATATTTAAAAGG
GCGTGAAAAGGTTTATCCGTTCGTCCATTTGTATGTGCATGCCAACCACAGGGTTCCCCTCGGGATCAAA
GTACTTTGATCCAACCCCTCCGCTGCTATAGTGCAGTCGGCTTCTGACGTTCAGTGCAGCCGTCTTCTGA
AAACGACATGTCGCACAAGTCCTAAGTTACGCGACAGGCTGCCGCCCTGCCCTTTTCCTGGCGTTTTCTT
GTCGCGTGTTTTAGTCGCATAAAGTAGAATACTTGCGACTAGAACCGGAGACATTACGCCATGAACAAGA
GCGCCGCCGCTGGCCTGCTGGGCTATGCCCGCGTCAGCACCGACGACCAGGACTTGACCAACCAACGGGC
CGAACTGCACGCGGCCGGCTGCACCAAGCTGTTTTCCGAGAAGATCACCGGCACCAGGCGCGACCGCCCG
GAGCTGGCCAGGATGCTTGACCACCTACGCCCTGGCGACGTTGTGACAGTGACCAGGCTAGACCGCCTGG
CCCGCAGCACCCGCGACCTACTGGACATTGCCGAGCGCATCCAGGAGGCCGGCGCGGGCCTGCGTAGCCT
GGCAGAGCCGTGGGCCGACACCACCACGCCGGCCGGCCGCATGGTGTTGACCGTGTTCGCCGGCATTGCC
GAGTTCGAGCGTTCCCTAATCATCGACCGCACCCGGAGCGGGCGCGAGGCCGCCAAGGCGCGAGGCGTGA
AGTTTGGCCCCCGCCCTACCCTCACCCCGGCACAGATCGCGCACGCCCGCGAGCTGATCGACCAGGAAGG
CCGCACCGTGAAAGAGGCGGCTGCACTGCTTGGCGTGCATCGCTCGACCCTGTACCGCGCACTTGAGCGC
AGCGAGGAAGTGACGCCCACCGAGGCCAGGCGGCGCGGTGCCTTCCGTGAGGACGCATTGACCGAGGCCG
ACGCCCTGGCGGCCGCCGAGAATGAACGCCAAGAGGAACAAGCATGAAACCGCACCAGGACGGCCAGGAC
GAACCGTTTTTCATTACCGAAGAGATCGAGGCGGAGATGATCGCGGCCGGGTACGTGTTCGAGCCGCCCG
CGCACGTCTCAACCGTGCGGCTGCATGAAATCCTGGCCGGTTTGTCTGATGCCAAGCTGGCGGCCTGGCC
GGCGAGCTTGGCCGCTGAAGAAACCGAGCGCCGCCGTCTAAAAAGGTGATGTGTATTTGAGTAAAACAGC
TTGCGTCATGCGGTCGCTGCGTATATGATGCGATGAGTAAATAAACAAATACGCAAGGGGAACGCATGAA
GGTTATCGCTGTACTTAACCAGAAAGGCGGGTCAGGCAAGACGACCATCGCAACCCATCTAGCCCGCGCC
CTGCAACTCGCCGGGGCCGATGTTCTGTTAGTCGATTCCGATCCCCAGGGCAGTGCCCGCGATTGGGCGG
CCGTGCGGGAAGATCAACCGCTAACCGTTGTCGGCATCGACCGCCCGACGATTGACCGCGACGTGAAGGC
CATCGGCCGGCGCGACTTCGTAGTGATCGACGGAGCGCCCCAGGCGGCGGACTTGGCTGTGTCCGCGATC
AAGGCAGCCGACTTCGTGCTGATTCCGGTGCAGCCAAGCCCTTACGACATATGGGCCACCGCCGACCTGG
TGGAGCTGGTTAAGCAGCGCATTGAGGTCACGGATGGAAGGCTACAAGCGGCCTTTGTCGTGTCGCGGGC
GATCAAAGGCACGCGCATCGGCGGTGAGGTTGCCGAGGCGCTGGCCGGGTACGAGCTGCCCATTCTTGAG
TCCCGTATCACGCAGCGCGTGAGCTACCCAGGCACTGCCGCCGCCGGCACAACCGTTCTTGAATCAGAAC
CCGAGGGCGACGCTGCCCGCGAGGTCCAGGCGCTGGCCGCTGAAATTAAATCAAAACTCATTTGAGTTAA
TGAGGTAAAGAGAAAATGAGCAAAAGCACAAACACGCTAAGTGCCGGCCGTCCGAGCGCACGCAGCAGCA
AGGCTGCAACGTTGGCCAGCCTGGCAGACACGCCAGCCATGAAGCGGGTCAACTTTCAGTTGCCGGCGGA
GGATCACACCAAGCTGAAGATGTACGCGGTACGCCAAGGCAAGACCATTACCGAGCTGCTATCTGAATAC
ATCGCGCAGCTACCAGAGTAAATGAGCAAATGAATAAATGAGTAGATGAATTTTAGCGGCTAAAGGAGGC
GGCATGGAAAATCAAGAACAACCAGGCACCGACGCCGTGGAATGCCCCATGTGTGGAGGAACGGGCGGTT
GGCCAGGCGTAAGCGGCTGGGTTGCCTGCCGGCCCTGCAATGGCACTGGAACCCCCAAGCCCGAGGAATC
GGCGTGAGCGGTCGCAAACCATCCGGCCCGGTACAAATCGGCGCGGCGCTGGGTGATGACCTGGTGGAGA
AGTTGAAGGCGGCGCAGGCCGCCCAGCGGCAACGCATCGAGGCAGAAGCACGCCCCGGTGAATCGTGGCA
AGCGGCCGCTGATCGAATCCGCAAAGAATCCCGGCAACCGCCGGCAGCCGGTGCGCCGTCGATTAGGAAG
CCGCCCAAGGGCGACGAGCAACCAGATTTTTTCGTTCCGATGCTCTATGACGTGGGCACCCGCGATAGTC
GCAGCATCATGGACGTGGCCGTTTTCCGTCTGTCGAAGCGTGACCGACGAGCTGGCGAGGTGATCCGCTA
CGAGCTTCCAGACGGGCACGTAGAGGTTTCCGCAGGGCCGGCGGGCATGGCCAGTGTGTGGGATTACGAC
CTGGTACTGATGGCGGTTTCCCATCTAACCGAATCCATGAACCGATACCGGGAAGGGAAGGGAGACAAGC
CCGGCCGCGTGTTCCGTCCACACGTTGCGGACGTACTCAAGTTCTGCCGGCGAGCCGATGGCGGAAAGCA
GAAAGACGACCTGGTAGAAACCTGCATTCGGTTAAACACCACGCACGTTGCCATGCAGCGTACGAAGAAG
GCCAAGAACGGCCGCCTGGTGACGGTATCCGAGGGTGAAGCCTTGATTAGCCGCTACAAGATCGTAAAGA
GCGAAACCGGGCGGCCGGAGTACATCGAGATCGAGCTAGCTGATTGGATGTACCGCGAGATCACAGAAGG
CAAGAACCCGGACGTGCTGACGGTTCACCCCGATTACTTTTTGATCGATCCCGGCATCGGCCGTTTTCTC
TACCGCCTGGCACGCCGCGCCGCAGGCAAGGCAGAAGCCAGATGGTTGTTCAAGACGATCTACGAACGCA
GTGGCAGCGCCGGAGAGTTCAAGAAGTTCTGTTTCACCGTGCGCAAGCTGATCGGGTCAAATGACCTGCC
GGAGTACGATTTGAAGGAGGAGGCGGGGCAGGCTGGCCCGATCCTAGTCATGCGCTACCGCAACCTGATC
GAGGGCGAAGCATCCGCCGGTTCCTAATGTACGGAGCAGATGCTAGGGCAAATTGCCCTAGCAGGGGAAA
AAGGTCGAAAAGGTCTCTTTCCTGTGGATAGCACGTACATTGGGAACCCAAAGCCGTACATTGGGAACCG
GAACCCGTACATTGGGAACCCAAAGCCGTACATTGGGAACCGGTCACACATGTAAGTGACTGATATAAAA
GAGAAAAAAGGCGATTTTTCCGCCTAAAACTCTTTAAAACTTATTAAAACTCTTAAAACCCGCCTGGCCT
GTGCATAACTGTCTGGCCAGCGCACAGCCGAAGAGCTGCAAAAAGCGCCTACCCTTCGGTCGCTGCGCTC
CCTACGCCCCGCCGCTTCGCGTCGGCCTATCGCGGCCGCTGGCCGCTCAAAAATGGCTGGCCTACGGCCA
GGCAATCTACCAGGGCGCGGACAAGCCGCGCCGTCGCCACTCGACCGCCGGCGCCCACATCAAGGCACCC
TGCCTCGCGCGTTTCGGTGATGACGGTGAAAACCTCTGACACATGCAGCTCCCGGAGACGGTCACAGCTT
GTCTGTAAGCGGATGCCGGGAGCAGACAAGCCCGTCAGGGCGCGTCAGCGGGTGTTGGCGGGTGTCGGGG
CGCAGCCATGACCCAGTCACGTAGCGATAGCGGAGTGTATACTGGCTTAACTATGCGGCATCAGAGCAGA
TTGTACTGAGAGTGCACCATATGCGGTGTGAAATACCGCACAGATGCGTAAGGAGAAAATACCGCATCAG
GCGCTCTTCCGCTTCCTCGCTCACTGACTCGCTGCGCTCGGTCGTTCGGCTGCGGCGAGCGGTATCAGCT
CACTCAAAGGCGGTAATACGGTTATCCACAGAATCAGGGGATAACGCAGGAAAGAACATGTGAGCAAAAG
GCCAGCAAAAGGCCAGGAACCGTAAAAAGGCCGCGTTGCTGGCGTTTTTCCATAGGCTCCGCCCCCCTGA
CGAGCATCACAAAAATCGACGCTCAAGTCAGAGGTGGCGAAACCCGACAGGACTATAAAGATACCAGGCG
TTTCCCCCTGGAAGCTCCCTCGTGCGCTCTCCTGTTCCGACCCTGCCGCTTACCGGATACCTGTCCGCCT
TTCTCCCTTCGGGAAGCGTGGCGCTTTCTCATAGCTCACGCTGTAGGTATCTCAGTTCGGTGTAGGTCGT
TCGCTCCAAGCTGGGCTGTGTGCACGAACCCCCCGTTCAGCCCGACCGCTGCGCCTTATCCGGTAACTAT
CGTCTTGAGTCCAACCCGGTAAGACACGACTTATCGCCACTGGCAGCAGCCACTGGTAACAGGATTAGCA
GAGCGAGGTATGTAGGCGGTGCTACAGAGTTCTTGAAGTGGTGGCCTAACTACGGCTACACTAGAAGGAC
AGTATTTGGTATCTGCGCTCTGCTGAAGCCAGTTACCTTCGGAAAAAGAGTTGGTAGCTCTTGATCCGGC
AAACAAACCACCGCTGGTAGCGGTGGTTTTTTTGTTTGCAAGCAGCAGATTACGCGCAGAAAAAAAGGAT
CTCAAGAAGATCCTTTGATCTTTTCTACGGGGTCTGACGCTCAGTGGAACGAAAACTCACGTTAAGGGAT
TTTGGTCATGCATTCTAGGTACTAAAACAATTCATCCAGTAAAATATAATATTTTATTTTCTCCCAATCA
GGCTTGATCCCCAGTAAGTCAAAAAATAGCTCGACATACTGTTCTTCCCCGATATCCTCCCTGATCGACC
GGACGCAGAAGGCAATGTCATACCACTTGTCCGCCCTGCCGCTTCTCCCAAGATCAATAAAGCCACTTAC
TTTGCCATCTTTCACAAAGATGTTGCTGTCTCCCAGGTCGCCGTGGGAAAAGACAAGTTCCTCTTCGGGC
TTTTCCGTCTTTAAAAAATCATACAGCTCGCGCGGATCTTTAAATGGAGTGTCTTCTTCCCAGTTTTCGC
AATCCACATCGGCCAGATCGTTATTCAGTAAGTAATCCAATTCGGCTAAGCGGCTGTCTAAGCTATTCGT
ATAGGGACAATCCGATATGTCGATGGAGTGAAAGAGCCTGATGCACTCCGCATACAGCTCGATAATCTTT
TCAGGGCTTTGTTCATCTTCATACTCTTCCGAGCAAAGGACGCCATCGGCCTCACTCATGAGCAGATTGC
TCCAGCCATCATGCCGTTCAAAGTGCAGGACCTTTGGAACAGGCAGCTTTCCTTCCAGCCATAGCATCAT
GTCCTTTTCCCGTTCCACATCATAGGTGGTCCCTTTATACCGGCTGTCCGTCATTTTTAAATATAGGTTT
TCATTTTCTCCCACCAGCTTATATACCTTAGCAGGAGACATTCCTTCCGTATCTTTTACGCAGCGGTATT
TTTCGATCAGTTTTTTCAATTCCGGTGATATTCTCATTTTAGCCATTTATTATTTCCTTCCTCTTTTCTA
CAGTATTTAAAGATACCCCAAGAAGCTAATTATAACAAGACGAACTCCAATTCACTGTTCCTTGCATTCT
AAAACCTTAAATACCAGAAAACAGCTTTTTCAAAGTTGTTTTCAAAGTTGGCGTATAACATAGTATCGAC
GGAGCCGATTTTGAAACCGCGGTGATCACAGGCAGCAACGCTCTGTCATCGTTACAATCAACATGCTACC
CTCCGCGAGATCATCCGTGTTTCAAACCCGGCAGCTTAGTTGCCGTTCTTCCGAATAGCATCGGTAACAT
GAGCAAAGTCTGCCGCCTTACAACGGCTCTCCCGCTGACGCCGTCCCGGACTGATGGGCTGCCTGTATCG
AGTGGTGATTTTGTGCCGAGCTGCCGGTCGGGGAGCTGTTGGCTGGCTGGTGGCAGGATATATTGTGGTG
TAAACAAATTGACGCTTAGACAACTTAATAACACATTGCGGACGTTTTTAATGTACTGAATTAACGCCGA
ATTAATTCGGGGGATCTGGATTTTAGTACTGGATTTTGGTTTTAGGAATTAGAAATTTTATTGATAGAAG
TATTTTACAAATACAAATACATACTAAGGGTTTCTTATATGCTCAACACATGAGCGAAACCCTATAGGAA
CCCTAATTCCCTTATCTGGGAACTACTCACACATTATTATGGAGAAACTCGAGCTTGTCGATCGACTCTA
GCTAGAGGATCGATCCGAACCCCAGAGTCCCGCTCAGAAGAACTCGTCAAGAAGGCGATAGAAGGCGATG
CGCTGCGAATCGGGAGCGGCGATACCGTAAAGCACGAGGAAGCGGTCAGCCCATTCGCCGCCAAGCTCTT
CAGCAATATCACGGGTAGCCAACGCTATGTCCTGATAGCGGTCCGCCACACCCAGCCGGCCACAGTCGAT
GAATCCAGAAAAGCGGCCATTTTCCACCATGATATTCGGCAAGCAGGCATCGCCATGTGTCACGACGAGA
TCCTCGCCGTCGGGCATGCGCGCCTTGAGCCTGGCGAACAGTTCGGCTGGCGCGAGCCCCTGATGCTCTT
CGTCCAGATCATCCTGATCGACAAGACCGGCTTCCATCCGAGTACGTGCTCGCTCGATGCGATGTTTCGC
TTGGTGGTCGAATGGGCAGGTAGCCGGATCAAGCGTATGCAGCCGCCGCATTGCATCAGCCATGATGGAT
ACTTTCTCGGCAGGAGCAAGGTGAGATGACAGGAGATCCTGCCCCGGCACTTCGCCCAATAGCAGCCAGT
CCCTTCCCGCTTCAGTGACAACGTCGAGCACAGCTGCGCAAGGAACGCCCGTCGTGGCCAGCCACGATAG
CCGCGCTGCCTCGTCCTGGAGTTCATTCAGGGCACCGGACAGGTCGGTCTTGACAAAAAGAACCGGGCGC
CCCTGCGCTGACAGCCGAAACACGGCGGCATCAGAGCAGCCGATTGTCTGTTGTGCCCAGTCATAGCCGA
ATAGCCTCTCCACCCAAGCGGCCGGAGAACCTGCGTGCAATCCATCTTGTTCAATCCCCATGGTCGATCG
ACAGATCTGCGAAAGCTCGAGAGAGATAGATTTGTAGAGAGAGACTGGTGATTTCAGCGTGTCCTCTCCA
AATGAAATGAACTTCCTTATATAGAGGAAGGGTCTTGCGAAGGATAGTGGGATTGTGCGTCATCCCTTAC
GTCAGTGGAGATATCACATCAATCCACTTGCTTTGAAGACGTGGTTGGAACGTCTTCTTTTTCCACGATG
CTCCTCGTGGGTGGGGGTCCATCTTTGGGACCACTGTCGGCAGAGGCATCTTGAACGATAGCCTTTCCTT
TATCGCAATGATGGCATTTGTAGGTGCCACCTTCCTTTTCTACTGTCCTTTTGATGAAGTGACAGATAGC
TGGGCAATGGAATCCGAGGAGGTTTCCCGATATTACCCTTTGTTGAAAAGTCTCAATAGCCCTTTGGTCT
TCTGAGACTGTATCTTTGATATTCTTGGAGTAGACGAGAGTGTCGTGCTCCACCATGTTCACATCAATCC
ACTTGCTTTGAAGACGTGGTTGGAACGTCTTCTTTTTCCACGATGCTCCTCGTGGGTGGGGGTCCATCTT
TGGGACCACTGTCGGCAGAGGCATCTTGAACGATAGCCTTTCCTTTATCGCAATGATGGCATTTGTAGGT
GCCACCTTCCTTTTCTACTGTCCTTTTGATGAAGTGACAGATAGCTGGGCAATGGAATCCGAGGAGGTTT
CCCGATATTACCCTTTGTTGAAAAGTCTCAATAGCCCTTTGGTCTTCTGAGACTGTATCTTTGATATTCT
TGGAGTAGACGAGAGTGTCGTGCTCCACCATGTTGGCAAGCTGCTCTAGCCAATACGCAAACCGCCTCTC
CCCGCGCGTTGGCCGATTCATTAATGCAGCTGGCACGACAGGTTTCCCGACTGGAAAGCGGGCAGTGAGC
GCAACGCAATTAATGTGAGTTAGCTCACTCATTAGGCACCCCAGGCTTTACACTTTATGCTTCCGGCTCG
TATGTTGTGTGGAATTGTGAGCGGATAACAATTTCACACAGGAAACAGCTATGACATGATTACGAATTCG
AGCTCGGTACCCGGGGATCCTCTAGAGTCGACCTGCAGGCATGCAAGCTTGGCACTGGCCGTCGTTTTAC
AACGTCGTGACTGGGAAAACCCTGGCGTTACCCAACTTAATCGCCTTGCAGCACATCCCCCTTTCGCCAG
CTGGCGTAATAGCGAAGAGGCCCGCACCGATCGCCCTTCCCAACAGTTGCGCAGCCTGAATGGCGAATGC
TAGAGCAGCTTGAGCTTGGATCAGATTGTCGTTTCCCGCCTTCAGTTTAGCTTCATGGAGTCAAAGATTC
AAATAGAGGACCTAACAGAACTCGCCGTAAAGACTGGCGAACAGTTCATACAGAGTCTCTTACGACTCAA
TGACAAGAAGAAAATCTTCGTCAACATGGTGGAGCACGACACACTTGTCTACTCCAAAAATATCAAAGAT
ACAGTCTCAGAAGACCAAAGGGCAATTGAGACTTTTCAACAAAGGGTAATATCCGGAAACCTCCTCGGAT
TCCATTGCCCAGCTATCTGTCACTTTATTGTGAAGATAGTGGAAAAGGAAGGTGGCTCCTACAAATGCCA
TCATTGCGATAAAGGAAAGGCCATCGTTGAAGATGCCTCTGCCGACAGTGGTCCCAAAGATGGACCCCCA
CCCACGAGGAGCATCGTGGAAAAAGAAGACGTTCCAACCACGTCTTCAAAGCAAGTGGATTGATGTGATA
TCTCCACTGACGTAAGGGATGACGCACAATCCCACTATCCTTCGCAAGACCCTTCCTCTATATAAGGAAG
TTCATTTCATTTGGAGAGAACACGGGGGACTCTTGAC
